Addgene plasmid #42374: UCK1A
Purpose: Bacterial expression for structure determination; may not be full ORF
Depositing lab: Nicola Burgess-Brown. Depositing organization: University of Oxford.
Backbone
  Vector backbone: pNIC28-Bsa4
  Backbone manufacturer: SGC
  Vector type: Bacterial Expression
Growth in bacteria
  Bacterial resistance: Kanamycin, 50 μg/mL
  Growth temperature: 37°C
  Growth strain: Mach1 ;
  Copy number: High Copy
Gene/Insert
  Gene/Insert name: UCK1A (alt names: UCK1; gi|60551657; PDB:2JEO/2UVQ)
  Species: H. sapiens (human)
  Insert size (bp): 766
  Mutation: See Comments
  GenBank ID: UCK1 gi|60551657
  Entrez Gene: UCK1 (a.k.a. URK1)
  Tag / fusion protein: His6-TEV (N terminal on insert)
  Cloning method: Ligation Independent Cloning
  Sequencing primers: 5′ T7; 3′ T7-term
Terms and licenses: Academic/Nonprofit Terms; Industry Terms: Not Available to Industry
Depositor comments: http://www.thesgc.org/structures/2JEO/ Use BL21(DE3)-R3-pRARE2 strain for expression.
How to cite: UCK1A was a gift from Nicola Burgess-Brown (Addgene plasmid # 42374 ; http://n2t.net/addgene:42374 ; RRID:Addgene_42374)
