[The description below was written by a language model from this plasmid's Addgene catalogue record.]
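Description:
UCK1A is a bacterial expression plasmid built on the pNIC28-Bsa4 backbone from the Structural Genomics Consortium, made to produce recombinant human protein in E. coli for structure determination. It is recorded as a high-copy plasmid selected with kanamycin. The record gives no feature table, so the origin of replication and the promoter are not explicitly stated. The listed sequencing primers (T7 forward and T7 terminator) and the depositor's recommendation of a DE3-type expression strain carrying a rare-codon supplement plasmid both suggest that the insert sits in a T7 promoter/terminator expression cassette driven by T7 RNA polymerase supplied by the host.

The insert is a 766 bp fragment of human UCK1 (uridine-cytidine kinase 1, also known as URK1), introduced by ligation-independent cloning. The record cautions that it may not be the full open reading frame, as is typical of constructs whose boundaries were chosen to favour soluble, crystallisable protein. The mutation field only refers to the comments, which do not describe any specific sequence changes. The protein is expressed with an N-terminal hexahistidine tag followed by a TEV protease cleavage site, which allows purification by immobilised metal affinity chromatography and then removal of the tag by TEV digestion. The alternative names link the construct to two deposited crystal structures of the enzyme, in keeping with its stated purpose. It is mainly useful for producing purified UCK1 for crystallography and for related biochemical or biophysical studies of this pyrimidine salvage kinase.
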