>Addgene plasmid #42374 | UCK1A | depositor partial sequence | sequence record 57207 | UCK1A sequence 766 bps
CATATGCACCATCATCATCATCATTCTTCTGGTGTAGATCTGGGTACCGAGAACCTGTACTTCCAATCCA
TGCGGCCCTTCCTGATAGGGGTGAGCGGCGGCACTGCCAGCGGGAAGTCGACCGTGTGTGAGAAGATCAT
GGAGTTGCTGGGACAGAACGAGGTGGAACAGCGGCAGCGGAAGGTGGTCATCCTGAGCCAGGACAGGTTC
TACAAGGTCCTGACGGCAGAGCAGAAGGCCAAGGCCTTGAAAGGACAGTACAATTTTGACCATCCAGATG
CCTTTGATAATGATTTGATGCACAGGACTCTGAAGAACATCGTGGAGGGCAAAACGGTGGAGGTGCCGAC
CTATGATTTTGTGACACACTCAAGGTTACCAGAGACCACGGTGGTCTACCCTGCGGACGTGGTTCTGTTT
GAGGGCATCTTGGTGTTCTACAGCCAGGAGATCCGGGACATGTTCCACCTGCGCCTCTTCGTGGACACCG
ACTCCGACGTCAGGCTGTCTCGAAGAGTTCTCCGGGACGTGCGCCGAGGGAGGGACCTGGAGCAGATTCT
GACGCAGTACACCACCTTCGTGAAGCCGGCCTTCGAGGAGTTCTGCCTGCCGACAAAGAAGTATGCCGAT
GTGATCATCCCGCGAGGAGTGGACAATATGGTTGCCATCAACCTGATCGTGCAGCACATCCAGGACATTC
TGAATGGTGACATCTGCAAATGGCACCGAGGAGGGTCCTGACAGTAAAGGTGGATACGGATCCGAA
