>Addgene plasmid #42374 | UCK1A | addgene partial sequence | sequence record 59420 | T7 5'-TAATACGACTCACTATAGGG-3'
ATTCCCTCTAGAAATAATTTTGTTTAACTTTAAGAAGGAGATATACATATGCACCATCATCATCATCATT
CTTCTGGTGTAGATCTGGGTACCGAGAACCTGTACTTCCAATCCATGCGGCCCTTCCTGATAGGGGTGAG
CGGCGGCACTGCCAGCGGGAAGTCGACCGTGTGTGAGAAGATCATGGAGTTGCTGGGACAGAACGAGGTG
GAACAGCGGCAGCGGAAGGTGGTCATCCTGAGCCAGGACAGGTTCTACAAGGTCCTGACGGCAGAGCAGA
AGGCCAAGGCCTTGAAAGGACAGTACAATTTTGACCATCCAGATGCCTTTGATAATGATTTGATGCACAG
GACTCTGAAGAACATCGTGGAGGGCAAAACGGTGGAGGTGCCGACCTATGATTTTGTGACACACTCAAGG
TTACCAGAGACCACGGTGGTCTACCCTGCGGACGTGGTTCTGTTTGAGGGCATCTTGGTGTTCTACAGCC
AGGAGATCCGGGACATGTTCCACCTGCGCCTCTTCGTGGACACCGACTCCGACGTCAGGCTGTCTCGAAG
AGTTCTCCGGGACGTGCGCCGAGGGAGGGACCTGGAGCAGATTCTGACGCAGTACACCACCTTCGTGAAG
CCGGCCTTCGAGGAGTTCTGCCTGCCGACAAAGAAGTATGCCGATGTGATCATCCCGCGAGGAGTGGACA
ATATGGTTGCCATCAACCTGATCGTGCAGCACATCCAGGACATTCTGAATGGTGACATCTGCAAATGGCA
CCGAGGAGGGTCCTGACAGTAAAGGTGGATACGGATCCGAATTCGAGCTCCGTCGACAAGCTTGCGGCCG
CACTCGAGCACCACCACCACCACCACTGAGATCCGGCTGCTAACAAAGCCCGAAAGGAAGCTGAGTTGGC
TGCTGCCACCGCTGAGCAATAACTAGCATAACCCCTTGGGGCCTCTAAACGGGTCTTGAGGTTT
